Addgene plasmid #63451: pFusX4-43
Purpose: Encodes RVD positions 10-12 in TALEN assembly
Depositing lab: Stephen Ekker. Depositing organization: Mayo Foundation for Medical Education and Research. Publication: FusX: A rapid one-step TALE assembly system for genome science. Ma AC, McNulty MS, Tanya PL, Jarryd CM, Martinez-Galvez G, Argue DP, Lee HB, Urban MD, Bullard CE, Blackburn PR, Man TK, Clark KJ, Ekker SC. Hum Gene Ther. 2016 Jun;27(6):451-63. doi: 10.1089/hum.2015.172 PubMed 26854857.
Backbone
  Vector backbone: FusX4
  Backbone size w/o insert (bp): 3008
  Vector type: TALEN
Growth in bacteria
  Bacterial resistance: Spectinomycin, 50 μg/mL
  Growth temperature: 37°C
  Growth strain: DH5alpha
  Copy number: High Copy
Gene/Insert
  Gene/Insert name: NN NN NN (alt name: X4_GGG)
  Species: Synthetic
  Mutation: none
  Cloning method: Restriction Enzyme; 5′ cloning site BsaI (destroyed during cloning); 3′ cloning site BsaI (destroyed during cloning)
  Sequencing primers: 5′ pCR8_F1; 3′ pCR8_R1
Terms and licenses: Academic/Nonprofit Terms; Industry Terms: Not Available to Industry
How to cite: pFusX4-43 was a gift from Stephen Ekker (Addgene plasmid # 63451 ; http://n2t.net/addgene:63451 ; RRID:Addgene_63451)
