[The description below was written by a language model from this plasmid's Addgene catalogue record.]
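Description:
pFusX4-43 is a bacterial library plasmid from the FusX TALE assembly system, a kit designed to build custom TAL effector arrays in a single rapid step. It is based on the FusX4 backbone (about 3 kb without insert), is maintained at high copy number in standard E. coli cloning strains, and is selected with spectinomycin. The record does not name the origin of replication or provide a feature map. The listed sequencing primers carry pCR8 names, which hints at a pCR8-type vector context, though the record does not say so outright.

The payload is a synthetic, pre-assembled trimer of TALE repeat modules carrying the repeat-variable diresidues NN NN NN, also labelled X4_GGG. In the TALE code each repeat's RVD specifies one DNA base, and NN is conventionally used to recognise guanine, so this triplet targets the sequence GGG. The "X4" position designation means the trimer supplies repeats 10 to 12 of the final array. The trimer was inserted using BsaI, a type IIS enzyme that cuts outside its recognition site, and the BsaI sites at both junctions were destroyed during cloning.

The plasmid has no expression function of its own; the record lists no promoter, tag or reporter. It serves as one interchangeable building block: a user chooses the appropriate trimer plasmid for each position set according to the target sequence and combines them with the other library components and a receiver vector to generate a complete TALEN or other TALE fusion for genome editing and related applications.
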