>Addgene plasmid #63451 | pFusX4-43 | depositor partial sequence | sequence record 105420 | pFusX4_GGG
AGTCTTAAGCGTCTCCCCTGACCCCGGACCAAGTGGTGGCTATCGCCAGCAACAATGGCGGCAAGCAAGC
GCTCGAAACGGTGCAGCGGCTGTTGCCGGTGCTGTGCCAGGACCATGGCCTGACCCCGGACCAAGTGGTG
GCTATCGCCAGCAACAATGGCGGCAAGCAAGCGCTCGAAACGGTGCAGCGGCTGTTGCCGGTGCTGTGCC
AGGACCATGGCCTGACCCCGGACCAAGTGGTGGCTATCGCCAGCAACAATGGCGGCAAGCAAGCGCTCGA
AACGGTGCAGCGGCTGTTGCCGGTGCTGTGCCAGGACCATGGCCGAGACGTC
