>Addgene plasmid #63451 | pFusX4-43 | depositor partial sequence | sequence record 105421 | FusX4
CGTCTCCCCTGACCCCGGACCAAGTGGTGGCTATCGAGACCGGCGCCGCTACGGGCGCGTCCCATTCGCC
ATTCAGGCTGCGCAACTGTTGGGAAGGGCGATCGGTGCGGGCTCTTCGCTATTACGCCAGCTGGCGAAAG
GGGGATGTGCTGCAAGGCGATTAAGTTGGGAACGCCAGGGTTTTCCCAGTCACGACGTTGTAAAACGACG
GCCAGTGAGCGCGCGTAATCGACTCACTATAGGGCGAATTGGGTACCGGGCCCCCCCTCGAGGTCCTCCA
GCTTTTGTTCCCTTTAGTGAGGGTTAATTGCGCGCTTGGCGTAATCATGGTCATAGCTGTTTCCTGTGTG
AAATTGTTATCCGCTCACAATTCCACACAACATACGAGCCGGAAGCATAAAGTGTAAAGCCTGGGGTGCC
TAATGAGTGAGCTAACTCACATTAATTGCGTTGCGCTCACTGCCCGCTTTCCACCGGTGGTCTCTGGCGG
CAAGCAAGCGCTCGAAACGGTGCAGCGGCTGTTGCCGGTGCTGTGCCAGGACCATGGCCGAGACGTCTAG
ACCAGCCAGGACAGAAATGCCTCGACTTCGCTGCTACCCAAGGTTGCCGGGTGACGCACACCGTGGAAAC
GGATGAAGGCACGAACCCAGTGGACATAAGCCTGTTCGGTTCGTAAGCTGTAATGCAAGTAGCGTATGCG
CTCACGCAACTGGTCCAGAACCTTGACCGAACGCAGCGGTGGTAACGGCGCAGTGGCGGTTTTCATGGCT
TGTTATGACTGTTTTTTTGGGGTACAGTCTATGCCTCGGGCATCCAAGCAGCAAGCGCGTTACGCCGTGG
GTCGATGTTTGATGTTATGGAGCAGCAACGATGTTACGCAGCAGGGCAGTCGCCCTAAAACAAAGTTAAA
CATTATGAGGGAAGCGGTGATCGCCGAAGTATCGACTCAACTATCAGAGGTAGTTGGCGTCATCGAGCGC
CATCTCGAACCGACGTTGCTGGCCGTACATTTGTACGGCTCCGCAGTGGATGGCGGCCTGAAGCCACACA
GTGATATTGATTTGCTGGTTACGGTGACCGTAAGGCTTGATGAAACAACGCGGCGAGCTTTGATCAACGA
CCTTTTGGAAACTTCGGCTTCCCCTGGAGAGAGCGAGATTCTCCGCGCTGTAGAAGTCACCATTGTTGTG
CACGACGACATCATTCCGTGGCGTTATCCAGCTAAGCGCGAACTGCAATTTGGAGAATGGCAGCGCAATG
ACATTCTTGCAGGTATCTTCGAGCCAGCCACGATCGACATTGATCTGGCTATCTTGCTGACAAAAGCAAG
AGAACATAGCGTTGCCTTGGTAGGTCCAGCGGCGGAGGAACTCTTTGATCCGGTTCCTGAACAGGATCTA
TTTGAGGCGCTAAATGAAACCTTAACGCTATGGAACTCGCCGCCCGACTGGGCTGGCGATGAGCGAAATG
TAGTGCTTACGTTGTCCCGCATTTGGTACAGCGCAGTAACCGGCAAAATCGCGCCGAAGGATGTCGCTGC
CGACTGGGCAATGGAGCGCCTGCCGGCCCAGTATCAGCCCGTCATACTTGAAGCTAGACAGGCTTATCTT
GGACAAGAAGAAGATCGCTTGGCCTCGCGCGCAGATCAGTTGGAAGAATTTGTCCACTACGTGAAAGGCG
AGATCACCAAGGTAGTCGGCAAATAACCCTCGAGCCACCCATGACCAAAATCCCTTAACGTGAGTTACGC
GTCGTTCCACTGAGCGTCAGACCCCGTAGAAAAGATCAAAGGATCTTCTTGAGATCCTTTTTTTCTGCGC
GTAATCTGCTGCTTGCAAACAAAAAAACCACCGCTACCAGCGGTGGTTTGTTTGCCGGATCAAGAGCTAC
CAACTCTTTTTCCGAAGGTAACTGGCTTCAGCAGAGCGCAGATACCAAATACTGTCCTTCTAGTGTAGCC
GTAGTTAGGCCACCACTTCAAGAACTCTGTAGCACCGCCTACATACCTCGCTCTGCTAATCCTGTTACCA
GTGGCTGCTGCCAGTGGCGATAAGTCGTGTCTTACCGGGTTGGACTCAAGACGATAGTTACCGGATAAGG
CGCAGCGGTCGGGCTGAACGGGGGGTTCGTGCACACAGCCCAGCTTGGAGCGAACGACCTACACCGAACT
GAGATACCTACAGCGTGAGCATTGAGAAAGCGCCACGCTTCCCGAAGGGAGAAAGGCGGACAGGTATCCG
GTAAGCGGCAGGGTCGGAACAGGAGAGCGCACGAGGGAGCTTCCAGGGGGAAACGCCTGGTATCTTTATA
GTCCTGTCGGGTTTCGCCACCTCTGACTTGAGCGTCGATTTTTGTGATGCTCGTCAGGGGGGCGGAGCCT
ATGGAAAAACGCCAGCAACGCGGCCTTTTTACGGTTCCTGGCCTTTTGCTGGCCTTTTGCTCACATGTTC
TTTCCTGCGTTATCCCCTGATTCTGTGGATAACCGTATTACCGCCTTTGAGTGAGCTGATACCGCTCGCC
GCAGCCGAACGACCGAGCGCAGCGAGTCAGTGAGCGAGGAAGCGGAAGAGCGCCCAATACGCAAACCGCC
TCTCCCCGCGCGTTGGCCGATTCATTAATGCAGCTGGCACGACAGGTTTCCCGACTGGAAAGCGGGCAGT
GAGCGCAACGCAATTAATACGCGTACCGCTAGCCAGGAAGAGTTTGTAGAAACGCAAAAAGGCCATCCGT
CAGGATGGCCTTCTGCTTAGTTTGATGCCTGGCAGTTTATGGCGGGCGTCCTGCCCGCCACCCTCCGGGC
CGTTGCTTCACAACGTTCAAATCCGCTCCCGGCGGATTTGTCCTACTCAGGAGAGCGTTCACCGACAAAC
AACAGATAAAACGAAAGGCCCAGTCTTCCGACTGAGCCTTTCGTTTTATTTGATGCCTGGCAGTTCCCTA
CTCTCGCGTTAACGCTAGCATGGATGTTTTCCCAGTCACGACGTTGTAAAACGACGGCCAGTCTTAAG
