>Addgene plasmid #63451 | pFusX4-43 | addgene partial sequence | sequence record 116042 | pCR8_R1 5'-cgaaccgaacaggcttatgt-3'
GGTGTGCGTCACCCGGCAACCTTGGGTAGCAGCGAAGTCGAGGCATTTCTGTCCTGGCTGGTCTAGACGT
CTCGGCCATGGTCCTGGCACAGCACCGGCAACAGCCGCTGCACCGTTTCGAGCGCTTGCTTGCCGCCATT
GTTGCTGGCGATAGCCACCACTTGGTCCGGGGTCAGGCCATGGTCCTGGCACAGCACCGGCAACAGCCGC
TGCACCGTTTCGAGCGCTTGCTTGCCGCCATTGTTGCTGGCGATAGCCACCACTTGGTCCGGGGTCAGGC
CATGGTCCTGGCACAGCACCGGCAACAGCCGCTGCACCGTTTCGAGCGCTTGCTTGCCGCCATTGTTGCT
GGCGATAGCCACCACTTGGTCCGGGGTCAGGGGAGACGCTTAAGACTGGCCGTCGTTTTACAACGTCGTG
ACTGGGAAAACATCCATGCTAGCGTTAACGCGAGAGTAGGGAACTGCCAGGCATCAAATAAAACGAAAGG
CTCAGTCGGAAGACTGGGCCTTTCGTTTTATCTGTTGTTTGTCGGTGAACGCTCTCCTGAGTAGGACAAA
TCCGCCGGGAGCGGATTTGAACGTTGTGAAGCAACGGCCCGGAGGGTGGCGGGCAGGACGCCCGCCATAA
ACTGCCAGGCATCAAACTAAGCAGAAGGCCATCCTGACGGATGGCCTTTTTGCGTTTCTACAAACTCTTC
CTG
